>Addgene plasmid #147249 | pT7-EGFP-C1-HsXRN1_1630-1690_P | depositor full sequence | sequence record 289696 | Full Sequence
TAGTTATTAATAGTAATCAATTACGGGGTCATTAGTTCATAGCCCATATATGGAGTTCCGCGTTACATAA
CTTACGGTAAATGGCCCGCCTGGCTGACCGCCCAACGACCCCCGCCCATTGACGTCAATAATGACGTATG
TTCCCATAGTAACGCCAATAGGGACTTTCCATTGACGTCAATGGGTGGAGTATTTACGGTAAACTGCCCA
CTTGGCAGTACATCAAGTGTATCATATGCCAAGTACGCCCCCTATTGACGTCAATGACGGTAAATGGCCC
GCCTGGCATTATGCCCAGTACATGACCTTATGGGACTTTCCTACTTGGCAGTACATCTACGTATTAGTCA
TCGCTATTACCATGGTGATGCGGTTTTGGCAGTACATCAATGGGCGTGGATAGCGGTTTGACTCACGGGG
ATTTCCAAGTCTCCACCCCATTGACGTCAATGGGAGTTTGTTTTGGCACCAAAATCAACGGGACTTTCCA
AAATGTCGTAACAACTCCGCCCCATTGACGCAAATGGGCGGTAGGCGTGTACGGTGGGAGGTCTATATAA
GCAGAGCTCTCTGGCTAACTAGAGAACCCACTGCTTACTGGCTTATCGAAATTAATACGACTCACTATAG
GGAGACCCAAGCTCTAGCGCTACCGGTCGCCACCATGGTGAGCAAGGGCGAGGAGCTGTTCACCGGGGTG
GTGCCCATCCTGGTCGAGCTGGACGGCGACGTAAACGGCCACAAGTTCAGCGTGTCCGGCGAGGGCGAGG
GCGATGCCACCTACGGCAAGCTGACCCTGAAGTTCATCTGCACCACCGGCAAGCTGCCCGTGCCCTGGCC
CACCCTCGTGACCACCCTGACCTACGGCGTGCAGTGCTTCAGCCGCTACCCCGACCACATGAAGCAGCAC
GACTTCTTCAAGTCCGCCATGCCCGAAGGCTACGTCCAGGAGCGCACCATCTTCTTCAAGGACGACGGCA
ACTACAAGACCCGCGCCGAGGTGAAGTTCGAGGGCGACACCCTGGTGAACCGCATCGAGCTGAAGGGCAT
CGACTTCAAGGAGGACGGCAACATCCTGGGGCACAAGCTGGAGTACAACTACAACAGCCACAACGTCTAT
ATCATGGCCGACAAGCAGAAGAACGGCATCAAGGTGAACTTCAAGATCCGCCACAACATCGAGGACGGCA
GCGTGCAGCTCGCCGACCACTACCAGCAGAACACCCCCATCGGCGACGGCCCCGTGCTGCTGCCCGACAA
CCACTACCTGAGCACCCAGTCCGCCCTGAGCAAAGACCCCAACGAGAAGCGCGATCACATGGTCCTGCTG
GAGTTCGTGACCGCCGCCGGGATCACTCTCGGCATGGACGAGCTGTACAAGTCCGGACTCAGATCTCGAG
CTCAAGCTTCGAATTCTGCAGTCGACCCAGTTCAGACTAGCCAGCCAGATTCTTCCAACATTGTCAAAGT
AAGTCCACGGGAGAGCTCATCAGCTTCTTTGAAGTCCTCTCCGATTGCTCAACCTGCATCTTCTTTTCAA
GTTGAAACTGCCTCTCAAGGCCATAGTATATCTCACCATAAGTCAACACCAATCTCTTCTTCAAGAAGAT
AAGGATCCACCGGATCTAGATAACTGATCATAATCAGCCATACCACATTTGTAGAGGTTTTACTTGCTTT
AAAAAACCTCCCACACCTCCCCCTGAACCTGAAACATAAAATGAATGCAATTGTTGTTGTTAACTTGTTT
ATTGCAGCTTATAATGGTTACAAATAAAGCAATAGCATCACAAATTTCACAAATAAAGCATTTTTTTCAC
TGCATTCTAGTTGTGGTTTGTCCAAACTCATCAATGTATCTTAACGCGTAAATTGTAAGCGTTAATATTT
TGTTAAAATTCGCGTTAAATTTTTGTTAAATCAGCTCATTTTTTAACCAATAGGCCGAAATCGGCAAAAT
CCCTTATAAATCAAAAGAATAGACCGAGATAGGGT
[37 nt withheld, positions 1996-2032]
AAAGAACGTGGACTCCAACGTCAAAGG
[49 nt withheld, positions 2060-2108]
T
[91 nt withheld, positions 2110-2200]
G
[124 nt withheld, positions 2202-2325]
CAGGTGGCACTTTTCGGGGAAATGTGCGCGGAACCCCTATTTGTTTATTTTTCTAAATACATTCAAATAT
GTATCCGCTCATGAGACAATAACCCTGATAAATGCTTCAATAATATTGAAAAAGGAAGAGTCCTGAGGCG
GAAAGAACCAGCTGTGGAATGTGTGTCAGTTAGGGTGTGGAAAGTCCCCAGGCTCCCCAGCAGGCAGAAG
TATGCAAAGCATGCATCTCAATTAGTCAGCAACCAGGTGTGGAAAGTCCCCAGGCTCCCCAGCAGGCAGA
AGTATGCAAAGCATGCATCTCAATTAGTCAGCAACCATAGTCCCGCCCCTAACTCCGCCCATCCCGCCCC
TAACTCCGCCCAGTTCCGCCCATTCTCCGCCCCATGGCTGACTAATTTTTTTTATTTATGCAGAGGCCGA
GGCCGCCTCGGCCTCTGAGCTATTCCAGAAGTAGTGAGGAGGCTTTTTTGGAGGCCTAGGCTTTTGCAAA
GATCGATCAAGAGACAGGATGAGGATCGTTTCGCATGATTGAACAAGATGGATTGCACGCAGGTTCTCCG
GCCGCTTGGGTGGAGAGGCTATTCGGCTATGACTGGGCACAACAGACAATCGGCTGCTCTGATGCCGCCG
TGTTCCGGCTGTCAGCGCAGGGGCGCCCGGTTCTTTTTGTCAAGACCGACCTGTCCGGTGCCCTGAATGA
ACTGCAAGACGAGGCAGCGCGGCTATCGTGGCTGGCCACGACGGGCGTTCCTTGCGCAGCTGTGCTCGAC
GTTGTCACTGAAGCGGGAAGGGACTGGCTGCTATTGGGCGAAGTGCCGGGGCAGGATCTCCTGTCATCTC
ACCTTGCTCCTGCCGAGAAAGTATCCATCATGGCTGATGCAATGCGGCGGCTGCATACGCTTGATCCGGC
TACCTGCCCATTCGACCACCAAGCGAAACATCGCATCGAGCGAGCACGTACTCGGATGGAAGCCGGTCTT
GTCGATCAGGATGATCTGGACGAAGAGCATCAGGGGCTCGCGCCAGCCGAACTGTTCGCCAGGCTCAAGG
CGAGCATGCCCGACGGCGAGGATCTCGTCGTGACCCATGGCGATGCCTGCTTGCCGAATATCATGGTGGA
AAATGGCCGCTTTTCTGGATTCATCGACTGTGGCCGGCTGGGTGTGGCGGACCGCTATCAGGACATAGCG
TTGGCTACCCGTGATATTGCTGAAGAGCTTGGCGGCGAATGGGCTGACCGCTTCCTCGTGCTTTACGGTA
TCGCCGCTCCCGATTCGCAGCGCATCGCCTTCTATCGCCTTCTTGACGAGTTCTTCTGAGCGGGACTCTG
GGGTTCGAAATGACCGACCAAGCGACGCCCAACCTGCCATCACGAGATTTCGATTCCACCGCCGCCTTCT
ATGAAAGGTTGGGCTTCGGAATCGTTTTCCGGGACGCCGGCTGGATGATCCTCCAGCGCGGGGATCTCAT
GCTGGAGTTCTTCGCCCACCCTAGGGGGAGGCTAACTGAAACACGGAAGGAGACAATACCGGAAGGAACC
CGCGCTATGACGGCAATAAAAAGACAGAATAAAACGCACGGTGTTGGGTCGTTTGTTCATAAACGCGGGG
TTCGGTCCCAGGGCTGGCACTCTGTCGATACCCCACCGAGACCCCATTGGGGCCAATACGCCCGCGTTTC
TTCCTTTTCCCCACCCCACCCCCCAAGTTCGGGTGAAGGCCCAGGGCTCGCAGCCAACGTCGGGGCGGCA
GGCCCTGCCATAGCCTCAGGTTACTCATATATACTTTAGATTGATTTAAAACTTCATTTTTAATTTAAAA
GGATCTAGGTGAAGATCCTTTTTGATAATCTCATGACCAAAATCCCTTAACGTGAGTTTTCGTTCCACTG
AGCGTCAGACCCCGTAGAAAAGATCAAAGGATCTTCTTGAGATCCTTTTTTTCTGCGCGTAATCTGCTGC
TTGCAAACAAAAAAACCACCGCTACCAGCGGTGGTTTGTTTGCCGGATCAAGAGCTACCAACTCTTTTTC
CGAAGGTAACTGGCTTCAGCAGAGCGCAGATACCAAATACTGTCCTTCTAGTGTAGCCGTAGTTAGGCCA
CCACTTCAAGAACTCTGTAGCACCGCCTACATACCTCGCTCTGCTAATCCTGTTACCAGTGGCTGCTGCC
AGTGGCGATAAGTCGTGTCTTACCGGGTTGGACTCAAGACGATAGTTACCGGATAAGGCGCAGCGGTCGG
GCTGAACGGGGGGTTCGTGCACACAGCCCAGCTTGGAGCGAACGACCTACACCGAACTGAGATACCTACA
GCGTGAGCTATGAGAAAGCGCCACGCTTCCCGAAGGGAGAAAGGCGGACAGGTATCCGGTAAGCGGCAGG
GTCGGAACAGGAGAGCGCACGAGGGAGCTTCCAGGGGGAAACGCCTGGTATCTTTATAGTCCTGTCGGGT
TTCGCCACCTCTGACTTGAGCGTCGATTTTTGTGATGCTCGTCAGGGGGGCGGAGCCTATGGAAAAACGC
CAGCAACGCGGCCTTTTTACGGTTCCTGGCCTTTTGCTGGCCTTTTGCTCACATGTTCTTTCCTGCGTTA
TCCCCTGATTCTGTGGATAACCGTATTACCGCCATGCAT
Features (pLannotate 1.2.2; 17 found; start..end, strand, type, name):
     61..364     +  enhancer       CMV enhancer: human cytomegalovirus immediate early enhancer
    365..568     +  promoter       CMV promoter: human cytomegalovirus (CMV) immediate early promoter
    564..597     +  LTR            5' LTR (truncated) (fragment): truncated 5' long terminal repeat (LTR) from HIV-1
    613..631     +  promoter       T7 promoter: promoter for bacteriophage T7 RNA polymerase
    665..1381    +  CDS            EGFP: EGFP is a basic (constitutively fluorescent) green fluorescent protein published in 1996, derived from Aequorea victoria. It is reported to be a rapidly-maturing weak dimer with moderate acid sensitivity.
   1382..1426    +  misc_feature   MCS (fragment): multiple cloning site
   1400..1609    +  CDS            XRN1 (fragment): XRN1_HUMAN - Also known as SEP1. Experimental evidence at protein level: Swiss-Prot protein existence level 1. Major 5'-3' exoribonuclease involved in mRNA decay. Required for the 5'-3'-processing of the G4 tetraplex-containing DNA and RNA substrates. The kinetic of hydrolysis is faster for G4 RNA tetraplex than for G4 DNA tetraplex and monomeric RNA tetraplex. Binds to RNA and DNA (By similarity). Plays a role in replication-dependent histone mRNA degradation. May act as a tumor suppressor protein in osteogenic sarcoma (OGS). From Homo sapiens (Human).
   1635..1719    +  CDS            large T antigen (fragment): large T antigen from SV40 (simian virus 40)
   1742..1863    +  polyA_signal   SV40 poly(A) signal: SV40 polyadenylation signal
   1897..2325    -  rep_origin     f1 ori (sequence partly withheld): f1 bacteriophage origin of replication; arrow indicates direction of (+) strand synthesis
   2352..2456    +  promoter       AmpR promoter: bla
   2458..2815    +  promoter       SV40 promoter: SV40 enhancer and early promoter
   2850..3644    +  CDS            NeoR/KanR: aminoglycoside phosphotransferase from Tn5; aph(3')-II (or nptII); confers resistance to neomycin, kanamycin, and G418 (Geneticin®)
   3665..3817    +  CDS            ble (fragment): BLE_KLEPN - Experimental evidence at protein level: Swiss-Prot protein existence level 1. Binding protein with a strong affinity to the bleomycin family of antibiotics. Binds to CL990; an antimitotic-antibiotic compound. From Klebsiella pneumoniae.
   3876..3923    +  polyA_signal   HSV TK poly(A) signal: herpes simplex virus thymidine kinase polyadenylation signal (Cole and Stacy, 1985)
   4014..4030    -  polyA_signal   bGH poly(A) signal (fragment): bovine growth hormone polyadenylation signal
   4252..4840    +  rep_origin     ori: high-copy-number ColE1/pMB1/pBR322/pUC origin of replication
