[The description below was written by a language model from this plasmid's Addgene catalogue record and pLannotate feature annotations shown in this document.]
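Description:
pT7-EGFP-C1-HsXRN1_1630-1690_P is a 4,954 nt mammalian expression plasmid that produces a short C-terminal fragment of human XRN1, the major cytoplasmic 5'-3' exoribonuclease of mRNA decay, as a fusion to EGFP. The catalogue lists the backbone as unknown, but the name and feature layout are consistent with an EGFP-C1-type vector modified to carry a T7 promoter. It is propagated in E. coli at high copy from a ColE1/pUC-type origin and also contains an f1 origin for single-stranded DNA production. A single NeoR/KanR (Tn5 aminoglycoside phosphotransferase) cassette serves both hosts. The bacterial AmpR (bla) promoter drives it for kanamycin selection, and the SV40 enhancer/early promoter with an HSV TK polyadenylation signal allows G418 selection in mammalian cells.

In the expression unit, the CMV immediate-early enhancer and promoter drive the EGFP coding sequence, followed in the same orientation by remnants of the multiple cloning site and the XRN1 fragment, annotated as about 210 nt and corresponding to residues 1630–1690, with the depositor citing the NCBI reference transcript. The unit ends with the SV40 poly(A) signal. EGFP therefore sits at the N-terminus of the XRN1 peptide. A T7 promoter between the CMV promoter and EGFP would also permit in vitro transcription by T7 RNA polymerase. Small annotated fragments (HIV-1 LTR, SV40 large T antigen, ble, bGH poly(A)) are most likely incidental backbone matches rather than functional parts.

The record states only mammalian expression as the purpose. A GFP-tagged fragment of this kind suits localisation or interaction-mapping experiments, and the associated publication concerns mRNA deadenylase and decay factor interactions. The meaning of the "_P" suffix is not explained, and the depositor sequence may be theoretical.
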