Addgene plasmid #147249: pT7-EGFP-C1-HsXRN1_1630-1690_P
Purpose: Mammalian Expression of HsXRN1_1630-1690
Depositing lab: Elisa Izaurralde. Depositing organization: Max Planck Institute for Developmental Biology. Publication: The Caenorhabditis elegans GW182 protein AIN-1 interacts with PAB-1 and subunits of the PAN2-PAN3 and CCR4-NOT deadenylase complexes. Kuzuoglu-Ozturk D, Huntzinger E, Schmidt S, Izaurralde E. Nucleic Acids Res. 2012 Jul;40(12):5651-65. doi: 10.1093/nar/gks218. Epub 2012 Mar 7. PubMed 22402495.
Backbone
  Vector backbone: Unknown
  Vector type: Mammalian Expression
Growth in bacteria
  Bacterial resistance: Kanamycin, 50 μg/mL
  Growth temperature: 37°C
  Growth strain: DH5alpha
  Copy number: High Copy
Gene/Insert
  Gene/Insert name: HsXRN1_1630-1690
  Species: H. sapiens (human)
  Entrez Gene: XRN1 (a.k.a. SEP1)
  Cloning method: Unknown
Terms and licenses: Academic/Nonprofit Terms; Industry Terms: Not Available to Industry
Depositor comments: sequence given by NCBI : NM_019001.3. Plasmids from this collection were made available to the research community and donated after the lab closed. Please note that the sequence provided by the depositing laboratory may be theoretical/predicted or based on Sanger sequencing results. There may be discrepancies between sequencing results obtained by Addgene and the depositor sequence. If an Addgene verified sequence is not available, please contact before placing your order to request that our lab fully sequence the plasmid.
How to cite: pT7-EGFP-C1-HsXRN1_1630-1690_P was a gift from Elisa Izaurralde (Addgene plasmid # 147249 ; http://n2t.net/addgene:147249 ; RRID:Addgene_147249)
